>Addgene plasmid #210284 | pUdOm4.1 | addgene full sequence | sequence record 422576 | Addgene NGS Result
AGTGACTAGCGGAAACACAGAAAAAAGCCCGCACCTGACAGTGCGGGCTTTTTTTTTCGACCAAAGGGAC
ATTGATTATTGACTAGTTATTAATAGTAATCAATTACGGGGTCATTAGTTCATAGCCCATATATGGAGTT
CCGCGTTACATAACTTACGGTAAATGGCCCGCCTGGCTGACCGCCCAACGACCCCCGCCCATTGACGTCA
ATAATGACGTATGTTCCCATAGTAACGCCAATAGGGACTTTCCATTGACGTCAATGGGTGGAGTATTTAC
GGTAAACTGCCCACTTGGCAGTACATCAAGTGTATCATATGCCAAGTACGCCCCCTATTGACGTCAATGA
CGGTAAATGGCCCGCCTGGCATTATGCCCAGTACATGACCTTATGGGACTTTCCTACTTGGCAGTACATC
TACGTATTAGTCATCGCTATTACCATGGTGATGCGGTTTTGGCAGTACATCAATGGGCGTGGATAGCGGT
TTGACTCACGGGGATTTCCAAGTCTCCACCCCATTGACGTCAATGGGAGTTTGTTTTGGCACCAAAATCA
ACGGGACTTTCCAAAATGTCGTAACAACTCCGCCCCATTGACGCAAATGGGCGGTAGGCGTGTACGGTGG
GAGGTCTATATAAGCAGAGCTCTCCGAAGAGCCGAGTGTCTTCGGTTCGAGACCGAATTCGCGAGCTCTC
GCTAGCCAGTTTAAACAATTGCGGCCGCGTACTAGTCTATCGATTTGGATCCACCCTGCAGGAAGTCTAG
ACCGTCGACACGGTCTCTGAGAGAAGACACGTCGCTCTTCGACGTAAGTAACTGAAACTTGTTTATTGCA
GCTTATAATGGTTACAAATAAAGCAATAGCATCACAAATTTCACAAATAAAGCATTTTTTTCACTGCATT
CTAGTTGTGGTTTGTCCAAACTCATCAATGTATCTTATCATGTCTGGATCCTCGGTACCAAATTCCAGAA
AAGAGGCCTCCCGAAAGGGGGGCCTTTTTTCGTTTTGGTCCTAAGCTTAACTGGCCGTCGTTTTACAACG
TAAGAGGTTCCAACTTTCACCATAATGAAATAAGATCACTACCGGGCGTATTTTTTGAGTTATCGAGATT
TTCAGGAGCTAAGGAAGCTAAAATGGAGAAAAAAATCACTGGATATACCACCGTTGATATATCCCAATGG
CATCGTAAAGAACATTTTGAGGCATTTCAGTCAGTTGCTCAATGTACCTATAACCAGACCGTTCAGCTGG
ATATTACGGCCTTTTTAAAGACCGTAAAGAAAAATAAGCACAAGTTTTATCCGGCCTTTATTCACATTCT
TGCCCGCCTGATGAATGCTCATCCGGAATTTCGTATGGCAATGAAAGACGGTGAGCTGGTGATATGGGAT
AGTGTTCACCCTTGTTACACCGTTTTCCATGAGCAAACTGAAACGTTTTCATCGCTCTGGAGTGAATACC
ACGACGATTTCCGGCAGTTTCTACACATATATTCGCAAGATGTGGCGTGTTACGGTGAAAACCTGGCCTA
TTTCCCTAAAGGGTTTATTGAGAATATGTTTTTCGTCTCAGCCAATCCCTGGGTGAGTTTCACCAGTTTT
GATTTAAACGTGGCCAATATGGACAACTTCTTCGCCCCCGTTTTCACCATGGGCAAATATTATACGCAAG
GCGACAAGGTGCTGATGCCGCTGGCGATTCAGGTTCATCATGCCGTTTGTGATGGCTTCCATGTCGGCAG
AATGCTTAATGAATTACAACAGTACTGCGATGAGTGGCAGGGCGGGGCGTAATAATACGACTCACTATAG
GGTAACTAATTGAGGCGCGCCTACCACCGTCAAAAAAAACGGCGCTTTTTAGCGCCGTTTTTATTTTTCA
ACCTTCCTAGGTAAGTGACCCTTTAGTGAGGGTTAATTTAGAAAAGATCAAAGGATCTTCTTGAGATCCT
TTTTTTCTGCGCGTAATCTGCTGCTTGCAAACAAAAAAACCACCGCTACCAGCGGTGGTTTGTTTGCCGG
ATCAAGAGCTACCAACTCTTTTTCCGAAGGTAACTGGCTTCAGCAGAGCGCAGATACCAAATACTGTTCT
TCTAGTGTAGCCGTAGTTAGGCCACCACTTCAAGAACTCTGTAGCACCGCCTACATACCTCGCTCTGCTA
ATCCTGTTACCAGTGGCTGCTGCCAGTGGCGATAAGTCGTGTCTTACCGGGTTGGACTCAAGACGATAGT
TACCGGATAAGGCGCAGCGGTCGGGCTGAACGGGGGGTTCGTGCACACAGCCCAGCTTGGAGCGAACGAC
CTACACCGAACTGAGATACCTACAGCGTGAGCTATGAGAAAGCGCCACGCTTCCCGAAGGGAGAAAGGCG
GACAGGTATCCGGTAAGCGGCAGGGTCGGAACAGGAGAGCGCACGAGGGAGCTTCCAGGGGGAAACGCCT
GGTATCTTTATAGTCCTGTCGGGTTTCGCCACCTCTGACTTGAGCGTCGATTTTTGTGATGCTCGTCAGG
GGGGCGGAGCCTATGGAAAAACGCCAGCAACGCGGCCCAGGAAACAGCTATGACCATGCCCGGGTA
Features (pLannotate 1.2.2; 9 found; start..end, strand, type, name):
     68..447     +  enhancer       CMV enhancer: human cytomegalovirus immediate early enhancer
    448..651     +  promoter       CMV promoter: human cytomegalovirus (CMV) immediate early promoter
    826..960     +  polyA_signal   SV40 poly(A) signal: SV40 polyadenylation signal
   1030..1051    +  CDS            lacZα (fragment): LacZα fragment of β-galactosidase; lacZ fragment
   1048..1142    +  promoter       cat promoter (fragment): promoter of the E. coli cat gene encoding chloramphenicol acetyltransferase
   1143..1799    +  CDS            cat: CAT_ECOLX - Experimental evidence at protein level: Swiss-Prot protein existence level 1. This enzyme is an effector of chloramphenicol resistance in bacteria. From Escherichia coli. This protein is used as a marker in many commonly used cloning vectors, such as pACYC184.
   1803..1821    +  promoter       T7 promoter: promoter for bacteriophage T7 RNA polymerase
   1910..1928    -  promoter       T3 promoter: promoter for bacteriophage T3 RNA polymerase
   1951..2539    +  rep_origin     ori: high-copy-number ColE1/pMB1/pBR322/pUC origin of replication
