[The description below was written by a language model from this plasmid's Addgene catalogue record and pLannotate feature annotations shown in this document.]
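Description:
pUdOm4.1 is a very compact (2,586 bp) empty mammalian expression backbone from the pUdO series of minimal plasmids, intended for high-level expression of a user-supplied gene in mammalian cells and also classed as a synthetic biology vector. It is propagated in E. coli as a high-copy plasmid through a ColE1/pUC-type origin of replication and is selected with chloramphenicol. Resistance comes from the cat gene (chloramphenicol acetyltransferase), which is driven by a fragment of its native cat promoter. No mammalian selection marker, viral origin or episomal maintenance element is annotated, so the plasmid appears suited to transient transfection rather than stable selection.

The expression cassette consists of the human cytomegalovirus immediate early enhancer and promoter followed, after a gap of roughly 170 bp, by an SV40 polyadenylation signal. That unannotated interval is presumably where a coding sequence is inserted, although the record does not describe the cloning sites or any tags, and no insert is present. CMV gives strong constitutive transcription in many mammalian cell types, and the SV40 signal provides transcript termination and polyadenylation.

The remaining annotations are minor. A very short lacZα fragment overlaps the start of the cat promoter and is probably a remnant of a parental vector rather than a functional screening element. Short T7 and T3 phage promoter sequences lie in convergent orientation between the cat gene and the origin, outside the CMV cassette, and the record does not state their role. The small size leaves little non-essential sequence, which suits a concise general-purpose backbone for cloning and expressing genes of interest in cultured mammalian cells.
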