Addgene plasmid #210284: pUdOm4.1
Purpose: (Empty Backbone) Empty backbone with chloramphenicol resistance for high expression in mammalian cells
Depositing lab: Corrie daCosta. Depositing organization: University of Ottawa. Publication: pUdOs: Concise Plasmids for Bacterial and Mammalian Cells. Manigat FO, Connell LB, Stewart BN, LePabic AR, Tessier CJG, Emlaw JR, Calvert ND, Rossl A, Shuhendler AJ, daCosta CJB, Campbell-Valois FX. ACS Synth Biol. 2024 Jan 18. doi: 10.1021/acssynbio.3c00408. PubMed 38235654.
Backbone
  Vector backbone: pUdOm4.1
  Backbone size (bp): 2586
  Vector type: Mammalian Expression, Synthetic Biology
  Promoter: CMV
Growth in bacteria
  Bacterial resistance: Chloramphenicol, 25 μg/mL
  Growth temperature: 37°C
  Growth strain: DH5alpha
  Copy number: High Copy
Terms and licenses: Academic/Nonprofit Terms; Industry Terms: Not Available to Industry
How to cite: pUdOm4.1 was a gift from Corrie daCosta (Addgene plasmid # 210284 ; http://n2t.net/addgene:210284 ; RRID:Addgene_210284)
